>Addgene plasmid #74774 | pKF297 | depositor full sequence | sequence record 141389 | pKF297 sequence 4086 bps
GCCCCTGCAGCCGAATTATATTATTTTTGCCAAATAATTTTTAACAAAAGCTCTGAAGTCTTCTTCATTT
AAATTCTTAGATGATACTTCATCTGGAAAATTGTCCCAATTAGTAGCATCACGCTGTGAGTAAGTTCTAA
ACCATTTTTTTATTGTTGTATTATCTCTAATCTTACTACTCGATGAGTTTTCGGTATTATCTCTATTTTT
AACTTGGAGCAGGTTCCATTCATTGTTTTTTTCATCATAGTGAATAAAATCAACTGCTTTAACACTTGTG
CCTGAACACCATATCCATCCGGCGTAATACGACTCACTATAGGGAGAGCGGCCGCCAGATCTTCCGGATG
GCTCGAGGAGAACCTGTACTTCCAGGGCGGTGCCAGCATCCCAAACCCCCTGTTGGGCCTGGATAGCCCA
GCAGCTCCTAGCATCCCCAACCCACTGCTGGGTCTGGATGGCAGCTGAACTAGTGAAGTTCCTATACTTT
CTAGAGAATAGGAACTTCAAATAAACATATGGGCGCGCCCTGTTGGAATATACTATTCAACCTACAAAAA
TAACGTTAAACAACACTACTTTATATTTGATATGAATGGCCACACCTTTTATGCCATAAAACATATTGTA
AGAGAATACCACTCTTTTTATTCCTTCTTTCCTTCTTGTACGTTTTTTGCTGTGAGTAGGTCGTGGTGCT
GGTGTTGCAGTTGAAATAACTTAAAATATAAATCATAAAACTCAAACATAAACTTGACTATTTATTTATT
TATTAAGAAAGGAGGTACCGGTGGCGCGCCATGACCGAGTACAAGCCTACAGTGCGACTGGCCACACGCG
ATGACGTTCCCAGAGCCGTTCGGACGTTGGCTGCCGCGTTTGCGGACTATCCCGCAACTCGCCATACTGT
GGACCCTGATCGCCACATCGAGAGGGTGACTGAGCTTCAGGAGCTGTTCCTGACCAGGGTAGGGCTGGAC
ATAGGCAAGGTCTGGGTGGCCGACGATGGAGCCGCTGTTGCGGTGTGGACTACCCCAGAGAGCGTGGAAG
CAGGGGCTGTCTTTGCCGAAATTGGGCCAAGGATGGCCGAACTGTCTGGGTCCCGTTTGGCTGCCCAACA
GCAGATGGAAGGACTGCTTGCCCCACATCGACCCAAGGAGCCTGCATGGTTCCTCGCTACCGTGGGTGTG
AGCCCAGATCACCAGGGCAAAGGTCTGGGATCAGCCGTCGTTCTGCCTGGCGTCGAGGCTGCTGAGAGAG
CAGGAGTACCGGCATTCCTCGAAACCAGTGCTCCACGGAACCTCCCGTTCTACGAGAGACTGGGCTTTAC
GGTCACAGCCGATGTGGAAGTGCCCGAAGGCCCTAGAACCTGGTGCATGACACGGAAACCCGGTGCATGA
AAATTAAATATAAATAAAGCTATTAAAATAAATTACTATCTAACATATGGAAGTTCCTATACTTTCTAGA
GAATAGGAACTTCATCTTTCTAGAAGATCTCCTACAATATTCTCAGCTGCCATGGAAAATCGATGTTCTT
CTTTTATTCTCTCAAGATTTTCAGGCTGTATATTAAAACTTATATTAAGAACTATGCTAACCACCTCATC
AGGAACCGTTGTAGGTGGCGTGGGTTTTCTTGGCAATCGACTCTCATGAAAACTACGAGCTAAATATTCA
ATATGTTCCTCTTGACCAACTTTATTCTGCATTTTTTTTGAACGAGGTTTAGAGCAAGCTTCAGGAAACT
GAGACAGGAATTTTATTAAAAATTTAAATTTTGAAGAAAGTTCAGGGTTAATAGCATCCATTTTTTGCTT
TGCAAGTTCCTCAGCATTCTTAACAAAAGACGTCTCTTTTGACATGTTTAAAGTTTAAACCTCCTGTGTG
AAATTATTATCCGCTCATAATTCCACACATTATACGAGCCGGAAGCATAAAGTGTAAAGCCTGGGGTGCC
TAATGAGTGAGCTAACTCACATTAATTGCGTTGCGCTCACTGCCAATTGCTTTCCAGTCGGGAAACCTGT
CGTGCCAGCTGCATTAATGAATCGGCCAACGCGCGGGGAGAGGCGGTTTGCGTATTGGGCGCTCTTCCGC
TTCCTCGCTCACTGACTCGCTGCGCTCGGTCGTTCGGCTGCGGCGAGCGGTATCAGCTCACTCAAAGGCG
GTAATACGGTTATCCACAGAATCAGGGGATAACGCAGGAAAGAACATGTGAGCAAAAGGCCAGCAAAAGG
CCAGGAACCGTAAAAAGGCCGCGTTGCTGGCGTTTTTCCATAGGCTCCGCCCCCCTGACGAGCATCACAA
AAATCGACGCTCAAGTCAGAGGTGGCGAAACCCGACAGGACTATAAAGATACCAGGCGTTTCCCCCTGGA
AGCTCCCTCGTGCGCTCTCCTGTTCCGACCCTGCCGCTTACCGGATACCTGTCCGCCTTTCTCCCTTCGG
GAAGCGTGGCGCTTTCTCATAGCTCACGCTGTAGGTATCTCAGTTCGGTGTAGGTCGTTCGCTCCAAGCT
GGGCTGTGTGCACGAACCCCCCGTTCAGCCCGACCGCTGCGCCTTATCCGGTAACTATCGTCTTGAGTCC
AACCCGGTAAGACACGACTTATCGCCACTGGCAGCAGCCACTGGTAACAGGATTAGCAGAGCGAGGTATG
TAGGCGGTGCTACAGAGTTCTTGAAGTGGTGGCCTAACTACGGCTACACTAGAAGGACAGTATTTGGTAT
CTGCGCTCTGCTGAAGCCAGTTACCTTCGGAAAAAGAGTTGGTAGCTCTTGATCCGGCAAACAAACCACC
GCTGGTAGCGGTGGTTTTTTTGTTTGCAAGCAGCAGATTACGCGCAGAAAAAAAGGATCTCAAGAAGATC
CTTTGATCTTTTCTACGGGGTCTGACGCTCAGTGGAACGAAAACTCACGTTAAGGGATTTTGGTCATGAG
ATTATCAAAAAGGATCTTCACCTAGATCCTTTTAAATTAAAAATGAAGTTTTAAATCAATCTAAAGTATA
TATGAGTAAACTTGGTCTGACAGTTACCAATGCTTAATCAGTGAGGCACCTATCTCAGCGATCTGTCTAT
TTCGTTCATCCATAGTTGCCTGACTCCCCGTCGTGTAGATAACTACGATACGGGAGGGCTTACCATCTGG
CCCCAGTGCTGCAATGATACCGCGAGACCCACGCTCACCGGCTCCAGATTTATCAGCAATAAACCAGCCA
GCCGGAAGGGCCGAGCGCAGAAGTGGTCCTGCAACTTTATCCGCCTCCATCCAGTCTATTAATTGTTGCC
GGGAAGCTAGAGTAAGTAGTTCGCCAGTTAATAGTTTGCGCAACGTTGTTGCCATTGCTACAGGCATCGT
GGTGTCACGCTCGTCGTTTGGTATGGCTTCATTCAGCTCCGGTTCCCAACGATCAAGGCGAGTTACATGA
TCCCCCATGTTGTGCAAAAAAGCGGTTAGCTCCTTCGGTCCTCCGATCGTTGTCAGAAGTAAGTTGGCCG
CAGTGTTATCACTCATGGTTATGGCAGCACTGCATAATTCTCTTACTGTCATGCCATCCGTAAGATGCTT
TTCTGTGACTGGTGAGTACTCAACCAAGTCATTCTGAGAATAGTGTATGCGGCGACCGAGTTGCTCTTGC
CCGGCGTCAATACGGGATAATACCGCGCCACATAGCAGAACTTTAAAAGTGCTCATCATTGGAAAACGTT
CTTCGGGGCGAAAACTCTCAAGGATCTTACCGCTGTTGAGATCCAGTTCGATGTAACCCACTCGTGCACC
CAACTGATCTTCAGCATCTTTTACTTTCACCAGCGTTTCTGGGTGAGCAAAAACAGGAAGGCAAAATGCC
GCAAAAAAGGGAATAAGGGCGACACGGAAATGTTGAATACTCATACTCTTCCTTTTTCAATATTATTGAA
GCATTTATCAGGGTTATTGTCTCATGAGCGGATACATATTTGAATGTATTTAGAAAAATAAACAAATAGG
GGTTCCGCGCACATTTCCCCGAAAAGTGCCACCTGACGTCTAAGAAACCATTATTATCATGACATTAACC
TATAAAAATAGGCGTATCACGAGGCC
Features (pLannotate 1.2.2; 13 found; start..end, strand, type, name):
     19..303     -  CDS            eco47IR (fragment): T2E7_ECOLX - Protein predicted: Swiss-Prot protein existence level 4. Recognizes the double-stranded sequence GGWCC and cleaves after G-1. From Escherichia coli.
    305..323     +  promoter       T7 promoter: promoter for bacteriophage T7 RNA polymerase
    475..508     -  protein_bind   FRT (minimal): supports FLP-mediated excision but not integration (Turan and Bode, 2011) FLP recombinase from the Saccharomyces cerevisiae 2μ plasmid
    531..783     +  promoter       copia promoter (fragment): strong promoter from the Drosophila transposable element copia (Sinclair et al., 1986)
    801..1397    +  CDS            pac: PUAC_STRAD - Protein predicted: Swiss-Prot protein existence level 4. Detoxification of puromycin. From Streptomyces alboniger.
   1450..1483    -  protein_bind   FRT (minimal): supports FLP-mediated excision but not integration (Turan and Bode, 2011) FLP recombinase from the Saccharomyces cerevisiae 2μ plasmid
   1485..1865    -  CDS            eco47IR (fragment): T2E7_ECOLX - Protein predicted: Swiss-Prot protein existence level 4. Recognizes the double-stranded sequence GGWCC and cleaves after G-1. From Escherichia coli.
   1918..1948    -  promoter       lac UV5 promoter: E. coli lac promoter with an "up" mutation
   1963..1984    -  protein_bind   CAP binding site: CAP binding activates transcription in the presence of cAMP. E. coli catabolite activator protein
   2009..2092    -  CDS            lacI (fragment): lac repressor; lacI; The lac repressor binds to the lac operator to inhibit transcription in E. coli. This inhibition can be relieved by adding lactose or isopropyl-β-D-thiogalactopyranoside (IPTG).
   2275..2863    -  rep_origin     ori: high-copy-number ColE1/pMB1/pBR322/pUC origin of replication
   3034..3894    -  CDS            AmpR: β-lactamase; bla; confers resistance to ampicillin, carbenicillin, and related antibiotics
   3895..3999    -  promoter       AmpR promoter: bla
