[The description below was written by a language model from this plasmid's Addgene catalogue record and pLannotate feature annotations shown in this document.]
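Description:
pKF297 is a PCR-template plasmid built on the pJet1.2 cloning backbone and intended for C-terminal epitope tagging of genes in cultured Drosophila melanogaster cells. It is propagated in E. coli through a high-copy ColE1/pUC-type origin and selected with ampicillin via the AmpR (β-lactamase) gene and its own promoter. The insert sits in the pJet1.2 cloning site, so the eco47IR lethal gene used for positive selection of recombinants appears as two interrupted fragments on either side of the payload. The backbone's lac UV5 promoter region and a T7 promoter are also present. The depositor notes that bacteria carrying this backbone grow rather poorly and give low plasmid yields.

The payload has two parts. The first is a short synthetic tag module of about 60 bp that encodes a TEV protease cleavage site followed by a shortened 2x V5 epitope. This module is listed in the catalogue but was not picked up as a feature by the automated annotation. The second is a selection cassette in which a fragment of the strong copia transposon promoter drives the pac gene for puromycin N-acetyltransferase, conferring puromycin resistance in insect cells. Two minimal FRT sites flank the cassette, which supports removal of the marker by FLP recombinase while leaving the tag in place.

The stated purpose is to serve as a template, presumably for amplifying the tag-plus-marker unit as a donor for genome editing at the 3' end of a target gene. The resulting fusion protein can be detected or purified through V5, with the tag removable by TEV cleavage. The catalogue gives a total size of 4053 bp, while the annotated sequence record is 4086 nt.
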