Addgene plasmid #74774: pKF297
Purpose: template for C-terminal TEV-site + 2x V5-tag (short version), Puromycin-Resistance
Depositing lab: Klaus Foerstemann. Depositing organization: Ludwig-Maximilians-Universitaet Muenchen (LMU). Publication: A Comprehensive Toolbox for Genome Editing in Cultured Drosophila melanogaster Cells. Kunzelmann S, Bottcher R, Schmidts I, Forstemann K. G3 (Bethesda). 2016 Jun 1;6(6):1777-85. doi: 10.1534/g3.116.028241. PubMed 27172193.
Backbone
  Vector backbone: pJet1.2
  Backbone size w/o insert (bp): 2974
  Total vector size (bp): 4053
  Modifications to backbone: also contains a copia-Promoter + Puromycin resistance cassette, flanked by FRT sites
  Vector type: Insect Expression
  Selectable markers: Puromycin
Growth in bacteria
  Bacterial resistance: Ampicillin, 100 μg/mL
  Growth temperature: 37°C
  Growth strain: DH5alpha
  Copy number: High Copy
Gene/Insert
  Gene/Insert name: TEV- 2xV5 tag (short version)
  Species: synthetic
  Insert size (bp): 60
Terms and licenses: Academic/Nonprofit Terms; Industry Terms: Not Available to Industry
Depositor comments: We observe rather poor growth of bacteria with the pJet1.2 backbone, resulting in low yields of the plasmid preps.
How to cite: pKF297 was a gift from Klaus Foerstemann (Addgene plasmid # 74774 ; http://n2t.net/addgene:74774 ; RRID:Addgene_74774)
