>Addgene plasmid #74774 | pKF297 | addgene partial sequence | sequence record 145700 | T7 5'-TAATACGACTCACTATAGGG-3'
AACCTGTACTTCCAGGGCGGTGCCAGCATCCCAAACCCCCTGTTGGGCCTGGATAGCCCAGCAGCTCCTA
GCATCCCCAACCCACTGCTGGGTCTGGATGGCAGCTGAACTAGTGAAGTTCCTATACTTTCTAGAGAATA
GGAACTTCAAATAAACATATGGGCGCGCCCTGTTGGAATATACTATTCAACCTACAAAAATAACGTTAAA
CAACACTACTTTATATTTGATATGAATGGCCACACCTTTTATGCCATAAAACATATTGTAAGAGAATACC
ACTCTTTTTATTCCTTCTTTCCTTCTTGTACGTTTTTTGCTGTGAGTAGGTCGTGGTGCTGGTGTTGCAG
TTGAAATAACTTAAAATATAAATCATAAAACTCAAACATAAACTTGACTATTTATTTATTTATTAAGAAA
GGAGGTACCGGTGGCGCGCCATGACCGAGTACAAGCCTACAGTGCGACTGGCCACACGCGATGACGTTCC
CAGAGCCGTTCGGACGTTGGCTGCCGCGTTTGCGGACTATCCCGCAACTCGCCATACTGTGGACCCTGAT
CGCCACATCGAGAGGGTGACTGAGCTTCAGGAGCTGTTCCTGACCAGGGTAGGGCTGGACATAGGCAAGG
TCTGGGTGGCCGACGATGGAGCCGCTGTTGCGGTGTGGACTACCCC
