>Addgene plasmid #74774 | pKF297 | addgene partial sequence | sequence record 145701 | puro-variant-R 5'-gtgggcttgtactcggtcat-3'
ATAATAATAAATAGTCAAGTTTATGTTTGAGTTTTATGATTTATATTTTAAGTTATTTCAACTGCAACAC
CAGCACCACGACCTACTCACAGCAAAAAACGTACAAGAAGGAAAGAAGGAATAAAAAGAGTGGTATTCTC
TTACAATATGTTTTATGGCATAAAAGGTGTGGCCATTCATATCAAATATAAAGTAGTGTTGTTTAACGTT
ATTTTTGTAGGTTGAATAGTATATTCCAACAGGGCGCGCCCATATGTTTATTTGAAGTTCCTATTCTCTA
GAAAGTATAGGAACTTCACTAGTTCAGCTGCCATCCAGACCCAGCAGTGGGTTGGGGATGCTAGGAGCTG
CTGGGCTATCCAGGCCCAACAGGGGGTTTGGGATGCTGGCACCGCCCTGGAAGTACAGGTTCTCCTCGAG
CCATCCGGAAGATCTGGCGGCCGCTCTCCCTATAGTGAGTCGTATTACGCCGGATGGATATGGTGTTCAG
GCACAAGTGTTAAAGCAGTTGATTTTATTCACTATGATGAAAAAAACAATGAATGGAACCTGCTCCAAGT
TAAAAATAGAGATAATACCGAAAACTCATCGAGTAGTAAGATTAGAGATAATACAACAATAAAAAAATGG
TTTAGAACTTACTCACAGCGTGATGCTACTAATTGGGACAATTTTCCAGATGAAGTATCATCTAAGAATT
TAAATGAAGAAGACTTCAGAGCTTTTGTTAAAAATTATTTGGCAAAAATAATATAATTCGGCTGCAGGGG
CGGCCTCGTGATACGCCTATTTTT
